Addgene plasmid #152981: pGBW-m4133481
Purpose: Mammalian expression plasmid for SARS-CoV-2 2'-O-ribose methyltransferase
Depositing lab: Ginkgo Bioworks & Benjie Chen. Depositing organization: Ginkgo Bioworks.
Backbone
  Vector backbone: pTwist_CMV_6
  Backbone size w/o insert (bp): 4180
  Vector type: Mammalian Expression
Growth in bacteria
  Bacterial resistance: Ampicillin, 100 μg/mL
  Growth temperature: 37°C
  Growth strain: DH5alpha
  Copy number: High Copy
Gene/Insert
  Gene/Insert name: SARS-CoV-2 2'-O-ribose methyltransferase
  Species: Severe acute respiratory syndrome coronavirus 2
  Insert size (bp): 893
  Mutation: wt
  Entrez Gene: ORF1ab (a.k.a. GU280_gp01)
  Promoter: CMV
  Tag / fusion protein: Cleavable TEV;TapTag (C terminal on backbone)
  Cloning method: Unknown
Resource information
  A portion of this plasmid was derived from a plasmid made by: GinkgoBioworks
Depositor comments: NCBI reference sequence: YP_009725311.1
How to cite: pGBW-m4133481 was a gift from Ginkgo Bioworks & Benjie Chen (Addgene plasmid # 152981 ; http://n2t.net/addgene:152981 ; RRID:Addgene_152981)
