[The description below was written by a language model from this plasmid's Addgene catalogue record and pLannotate feature annotations shown in this document.]
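Description:
pGBW-m4133481 is a mammalian expression plasmid built on the pTwist_CMV_6 backbone for producing the SARS-CoV-2 2'-O-ribose methyltransferase, one of the mature products of the viral ORF1ab replicase polyprotein. The insert is recorded as wild type and about 0.9 kb. In the 5.7 kb annotated sequence it appears as an open reading frame spanning the numbering origin. The annotation tool labelled it by homology to the replicase polyprotein of avian infectious bronchitis virus, so that label reflects a coronavirus homology match rather than the true source. The plasmid is propagated in E. coli through a high-copy ColE1/pUC-type origin and selected with ampicillin via the AmpR β-lactamase gene.

Expression is driven by the human cytomegalovirus immediate-early enhancer and promoter elements located just upstream of the coding sequence. An SV40 polyadenylation signal is annotated downstream, though on the opposite strand. The catalogue lists a C-terminal, TEV-cleavable TAP tag supplied by the backbone. This fits the two feature hits immediately after the insert: a short fragment matching myosin light chain kinase, which is the usual source of a calmodulin-binding peptide, and a fragment of Staphylococcus aureus protein A with its immunoglobulin-binding domains. Together these form a classic tandem affinity purification handle, allowing sequential capture on IgG and calmodulin resins with protease release in between.

The expression cassette and bacterial maintenance region are bracketed by β-globin insulator elements, rrnG and T7 transcription terminators, and a synthetic poly(A) signal, which limit read-through between modules. The design suits transient expression of the viral enzyme in mammalian cells, followed by affinity purification or interaction studies, although the record states only the expression purpose.
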