Features (pLannotate 1.2.2; 18 found; start..end, strand, type, name):
    956..1033    +  CDS            MYLK2 (fragment): MYLK2_HUMAN - Experimental evidence at protein level: Swiss-Prot protein existence level 1. Implicated in the level of global muscle contraction and cardiac function. Phosphorylates a specific serine in the N-terminus of a myosin light chain. From Homo sapiens (Human).
   1115..1465    +  CDS            spa (fragment): SPA_STAAU - Experimental evidence at protein level: Swiss-Prot protein existence level 1. Plays a role in the inhibition of the host innate and adaptive immune responses. Possesses five immunoglobulin-binding domains that capture both the fragment crystallizable region (Fc region) and the Fab region (part of Ig that identifies antigen) of immunoglobulins (By similarity). In turn, Staphylococcus aureus is protected from phagocytic killing via inhibition of Ig Fc region. In addition, the host elicited B-cell response is prevented due to a decrease of antibody-secreting cell proliferation that en
   1530..1651    -  polyA_signal   SV40 poly(A) signal: SV40 polyadenylation signal
   1674..1743    -  CDS            large T antigen (fragment): large T antigen from SV40 (simian virus 40)
   1766..1812    +  terminator     T7 terminator: transcription terminator for bacteriophage T7 RNA polymerase
   1842..1978    +  terminator     rrnG terminator: transcription terminator from the E. coli ribosomal RNA rrnG operon (Albrechtsen et al., 1991)
   2023..2094    +  misc_feature   3' β-globin insulator: insulator downstream of the human β-globin locus (Farrell et al., 2002)
   2320..2908    -  rep_origin     ori: high-copy-number ColE1/pMB1/pBR322/pUC origin of replication
   3080..3144    -  CDS            bla(M) (fragment): β-lactamase lacking the signal sequence; bla(M); allows cytosolic expression of β-lactamase
   3654..4514    +  CDS            AmpR: β-lactamase; bla; confers resistance to ampicillin, carbenicillin, and related antibiotics
   4527..4663    +  terminator     rrnG terminator: transcription terminator from the E. coli ribosomal RNA rrnG operon (Albrechtsen et al., 1991)
   4815..4886    +  misc_feature   5' β-globin insulator: insulator upstream of the human β-globin locus (Farrell et al., 2002)
   4891..4937    -  terminator     T7 terminator: transcription terminator for bacteriophage T7 RNA polymerase
   4955..5003    -  polyA_signal   poly(A) signal: synthetic polyadenylation signal
   5084..5387    +  enhancer       CMV enhancer: human cytomegalovirus immediate early enhancer
   5460..5477    -  promoter       CMV promoter (fragment): human cytomegalovirus (CMV) immediate early promoter
   5540..5591    +  promoter       CMVd2 promoter: truncated human cytomegalovirus (CMV) immediate early promoter that yields moderately reduced expression relative to the full-length promoter
   5618..895     +  CDS            rep (fragment) (across the origin): R1AB_IBVK - Protein inferred from homology: Swiss-Prot protein existence level 3. NendoU is a Mn(2+)-dependent, uridylate-specific enzyme, which leaves 2'-3'-cyclic phosphates 5' to the cleaved bond. From Avian infectious bronchitis virus (strain KB8523) (IBV).
>Addgene plasmid #152981 | pGBW-m4133481 | depositor full sequence | sequence record 295993 | Full Sequence
CACCATGTCCTCACAAGCGTGGCAGCCAGGCGTAGCAATGCCTAATTTATACAAGATGCAGCGGATGCTC
CTTGAAAAATGCGACCTACAGAACTATGGAGATAGTGCTACATTGCCCAAGGGGATAATGATGAATGTGG
CCAAATATACCCAACTGTGTCAGTACCTGAACACTCTCACGCTGGCCGTTCCGTACAACATGAGGGTGAT
TCATTTTGGTGCCGGCAGCGACAAGGGAGTCGCTCCCGGGACCGCTGTGCTGCGACAGTGGCTTCCTACA
GGCACTCTGCTAGTGGATTCTGATTTGAATGACTTCGTCAGCGACGCAGACTCGACCCTCATCGGAGATT
GTGCGACTGTTCACACAGCCAACAAATGGGACCTGATCATTTCCGATATGTATGATCCAAAGACCAAAAA
TGTCACGAAGGAGAACGACTCAAAGGAGGGTTTCTTTACGTACATCTGCGGGTTCATCCAACAGAAACTT
GCACTGGGCGGAAGTGTGGCAATTAAAATAACAGAACACTCTTGGAACGCCGACCTATACAAGCTTATGG
GTCATTTTGCTTGGTGGACCGCCTTTGTTACTAATGTAAACGCTTCAAGCTCCGAGGCCTTCCTGATAGG
TTGTAATTATTTAGGCAAGCCTAGAGAGCAGATTGATGGGTATGTGATGCACGCAAATTACATCTTCTGG
CGCAACACAAATCCAATTCAGCTCAGTTCTTATTCACTGTTTGATATGAGCAAATTCCCCCTTAAACTGA
GAGGCACTGCCGTCATGTCCTTGAAGGAAGGACAAATCAACGATATGATCTTGTCTCTCCTTAGCAAGGG
GCGTTTGATTATTAGGGAGAACAATCGGGTGGTGATCTCATCGGACGTTCTGGTCAACAATGAAAACCTT
TACTTTCAGTCGGGACGGCGAATCCCGGGGCTGATAAATCCCTGGAAAAGGAGATGGAAGAAGAACTTTA
TTGCAGTGTCTGCGGCTAACCGGTTCAAAAAGATCAGTTCAAGCGGCGCCCTAGATTACGACATTCCTAC
GACCGCCTCCGAGAATCTCTATTTCCAGGGTGAATTTGGCTTGGCACAACATGACGAGGCCGTCGATAAC
AAGTTTAATAAAGAACAGCAGAACGCTTTCTATGAGATCCTTCACTTACCAAATCTGAACGAAGAGCAAC
GCAACGCTTTCATTCAGAGCCTGAAAGACGATCCCTCGCAGTCTGCAAATCTCCTGGCCGAAGCCAAGAA
GCTGAATGACGCACAGGCTCCAAAAGTTGATAACAAGTTTAACAAGGAGCAGCAGAATGCTTTCTACGAG
ATATTGCACCTTCCTAATCTGAATGAGGAACAAAGAAATGCATTTATCCAGTCCCTAAAAGACGATCCAT
CACAGAGTGCCAACCTGCTTGCGGAAGCCAAAAAGCTCAATGATGCCCAGGCCCCGAAAGTAGACGCGAA
CCATCAATAAGCTAGCTTGACTGACTGAGATACAGCGTACCTTCAGCTCACAGACATGATAAGATACATT
GATGAGTTTGGACAAACCACAACTAGAATGCAGTGAAAAAAATGCTTTATTTGTGAAATTTGTGATGCTA
TTGCTTTATTTGTAACCATTATAAGCTGCAATAAACAAGTTAACAACAACAATTGCATTCATTTTATGTT
TCAGGTTCAGGGGGAGGTGTGGGAGGTTTTTTAAAGCAAGTAAAACCTCTACAAATGTGGTATTGGCCCA
TCTCTATCGGTATCGTAGCATAACCCCTTGGGGCCTCTAAACGGGTCTTGAGGGGTTTTTTGTGCCCCTC
GGGCCGGATTGCTATCTACCGGCATTGGCGCAGAAAAAAATGCCTGATGCGACGCTGCGCGTCTTATACT
CCCACATATGCCAGATTCAGCAACGGATACGGCTTCCCCAACTTGCCCACTTCCATACGTGTCCTCCTTA
CCAGAAATTTATCCTTAAGGTCGTCAGCTATCCTGCAGGCGATCTCTCGATTTCGATCAAGACATTCCTT
TAATGGTCTTTTCTGGACACCACTAGGGGTCAGAAGTAGTTCATCAAACTTTCTTCCCTCCCTAATCTCA
TTGGTTACCTTGGGCTATCGAAACTTAATTAACCAGTCAAGTCAGCTACTTGGCGAGATCGACTTGTCTG
GGTTTCGACTACGCTCAGAATTGCGTCAGTCAAGTTCGATCTGGTCCTTGCTATTGCACCCGTTCTCCGA
TTACGAGTTTCATTTAAATCATGTGAGCAAAAGGCCAGCAAAAGGCCAGGAACCGTAAAAAGGCCGCGTT
GCTGGCGTTTTTCCATAGGCTCCGCCCCCCTGACGAGCATCACAAAAATCGACGCTCAAGTCAGAGGTGG
CGAAACCCGACAGGACTATAAAGATACCAGGCGTTTCCCCCTGGAAGCTCCCTCGTGCGCTCTCCTGTTC
CGACCCTGCCGCTTACCGGATACCTGTCCGCCTTTCTCCCTTCGGGAAGCGTGGCGCTTTCTCATAGCTC
ACGCTGTAGGTATCTCAGTTCGGTGTAGGTCGTTCGCTCCAAGCTGGGCTGTGTGCACGAACCCCCCGTT
CAGCCCGACCGCTGCGCCTTATCCGGTAACTATCGTCTTGAGTCCAACCCGGTAAGACACGACTTATCGC
CACTGGCAGCAGCCACTGGTAACAGGATTAGCAGAGCGAGGTATGTAGGCGGTGCTACAGAGTTCTTGAA
GTGGTGGCCTAACTACGGCTACACTAGAAGAACAGTATTTGGTATCTGCGCTCTGCTGAAGCCAGTTACC
TTCGGAAAAAGAGTTGGTAGCTCTTGATCCGGCAAACAAACCACCGCTGGTAGCGGTGGTTTTTTTGTTT
GCAAGCAGCAGATTACGCGCAGAAAAAAAGGATCTCAAGAAGATCCTTTGATCTTTTCTACGGGGTCTGA
CGCTCAGTGGAACGAAAACTCACGTTAAGGGATTTTGGTCATGAGATTATCAAAAAGGATCTTCACCTAG
ATCCTTTTAAATTAAAAATGAAGTTTTAAATCAATCTAAAGTATATATGAGTAAACTTGGTCTGACAGTT
ACCAATGCTTAATCAGTGAGGCACCTATCTCAGCGATCTGTCTATTTCGTTCATCCATAGTTGCATTTAA
ATTTCCGAACTCTCCAAGGCCCTCGTCGGAAAATCTTCAAACCTTTCGTCCGATCCATCTTGCAGGCTAC
CTCTCGAACGAACTATCGCAAGTCTCTTGGCCGGCCTTGCGCCTTGGCTATTGCTTGGCAGCGCCTATCG
CCAGGTATTACTCCAATCCCGAATATCCGAGATCGGGATCACCCGAGAGAAGTTCAACCTACATCCTCAA
TCCCGATCTATCCGAGATCCGAGGAATATCGAAATCGGGGCGCGCCTGGTGTACCGAGAACGATCCTCTC
AGTGCGAGTCTCGACGATCCATATCGTTGCTTGGCAGTCAGCCAGTCGGAATCCAGCTTGGGACCCAGGA
AGTCCAATCGTCAGATATTGTACTCAAGCCTGGTCACGGCAGCGTACCGATCTGTTTAAACCTAGATATT
GATAGTCTGATCGGTCAACGTATAATCGAGTCCTAGCTTTTGCAAACATCTATCAAGAGACAGGATCAGC
AGGAGGCTTTCGCATGAGTATTCAACATTTCCGTGTCGCCCTTATTCCCTTTTTTGCGGCATTTTGCCTT
CCTGTTTTTGCTCACCCAGAAACGCTGGTGAAAGTAAAAGATGCTGAAGATCAGTTGGGTGCGCGAGTGG
GTTACATCGAACTGGATCTCAACAGCGGTAAGATCCTTGAGAGTTTTCGCCCCGAAGAACGCTTTCCAAT
GATGAGCACTTTTAAAGTTCTGCTATGTGGCGCGGTATTATCCCGTATTGACGCCGGGCAAGAGCAACTC
GGTCGCCGCATACACTATTCTCAGAATGACTTGGTTGAGTATTCACCAGTCACAGAAAAGCATCTTACGG
ATGGCATGACAGTAAGAGAATTATGCAGTGCTGCCATAACCATGAGTGATAACACTGCGGCCAACTTACT
TCTGACAACGATTGGAGGACCGAAGGAGCTAACCGCTTTTTTGCACAACATGGGGGATCATGTAACTCGC
CTTGATCGTTGGGAACCGGAGCTGAATGAAGCCATACCAAACGACGAGCGTGACACCACGATGCCTGTAG
CAATGGCAACAACCTTGCGTAAACTATTAACTGGCGAACTACTTACTCTAGCTTCCCGGCAACAGTTGAT
AGACTGGATGGAGGCGGATAAAGTTGCAGGACCACTTCTGCGCTCGGCCCTTCCGGCTGGCTGGTTTATT
GCTGATAAATCTGGAGCCGGTGAGCGTGGGTCTCGCGGTATCATTGCAGCACTGGGGCCAGATGGTAAGC
CCTCCCGTATCGTAGTTATCTACACGACGGGGAGTCAGGCAACTATGGATGAACGAAATAGACAGATCGC
TGAGATAGGTGCCTCACTGATTAAGCATTGGTAACCGATTCTAGGTGCATTGGCGCAGAAAAAAATGCCT
GATGCGACGCTGCGCGTCTTATACTCCCACATATGCCAGATTCAGCAACGGATACGGCTTCCCCAACTTG
CCCACTTCCATACGTGTCCTCCTTACCAGAAATTTATCCTTAAGATCCCGAATCGTTTAAACTCGACTCT
GGCTCTATCGAATCTCCGTCGTTTCGAGCTTACGCGAACAGCCGTGGCGCTCATTTGCTCGTCGGGCATC
GAATCTCGTCAGCTATCGTCAGCTTACCTTTTTGGCAGCGATCGCGGCTCCCGACATCTTGGACCATTAG
CTCCACAGGTATCTTCTTCCCTCTAGTGGTCATAACAGCAGCTTCAGCTACCTCTCAATTCAAAAAACCC
CTCAAGACCCGTTTAGAGGCCCCAAGGGGTTATGCTATCAATCGTTGCGTTACACACACAAAAAACCAAC
ACACATCCATCTTCGATGGATAGCGATTTTATTATCTAACTGCTGATCGAGTGTAGCCAGATCTAGTAAT
CAATTACGGGGTCATTAGTTCATAGCCCATATATGGAGTTCCGCGTTACATAACTTACGGTAAATGGCCC
GCCTGGCTGACCGCCCAACGACCCCCGCCCATTGACGTCAATAATGACGTATGTTCCCATAGTAACGCCA
ATAGGGACTTTCCATTGACGTCAATGGGTGGAGTATTTACGGTAAACTGCCCACTTGGCAGTACATCAAG
TGTATCATATGCCAAGTACGCCCCCTATTGACGTCAATGACGGTAAATGGCCCGCCTGGCATTATGCCCA
GTACATGACCTTATGGGACTTTCCTACTTGGCAGTACATCTACGTATTAGTCATCGCTATTACCATGCTG
ATGCGGTTTTGGCAGTACATCAATGGGCGTGGATAGCGGTTTGACTCACGGGGATTTCCAAGTCTCCACC
CCATTGACGTCAATGGGAGTTTGTTTTGGCACCAAAATCAACGGGACTTTCCAAAATGTCGTAACAACTC
CGCCCCATTGACGCAAATGGGCGGTAGGCGTGTACGGTGGGAGGTCTATATAAGCAGAGCTGGTTTAGTG
AACCGTCAGATCAGATCTTTGTCGATCCTACCATCCACTCGACACACCCGCCAGCGGCCGC
